>Addgene plasmid #103326 | LSB-hsa-miR-19b-2-5p | depositor full sequence | sequence record 195701 | Full Sequence
AATTGAGGGGATAACGCAGGAAAGAACATGTGAGCAAAAGGCCAGCAAAAGGCCAGGAACCGTAAAAAGG
CCGCGTTGCTGGCGTTTTTCCATAGGCTCCGCCCCCCTGACGAGCATCACAAAAATCGACGCTCAAGTCA
GAGGTGGCGAAACCCGACAGGACTATAAAGATACCAGGCGTTTCCCCCTGGAAGCTCCCTCGTGCGCTCT
CCTGTTCCGACCCTGCCGCTTACCGGATACCTGTCCGCCTTTCTCCCTTCGGGAAGCGTGGCGCTTTCTC
ATAGCTCACGCTGTAGGTATCTCAGTTCGGTGTAGGTCGTTCGCTCCAAGCTGGGCTGTGTGCACGAACC
CCCCGTTCAGCCCGACCGCTGCGCCTTATCCGGTAACTATCGTCTTGAGTCCAACCCGGTAAGACACGAC
TTATCGCCACTGGCAGCAGCCACTGGTAACAGGATTAGCAGAGCGAGGTATGTAGGCGGTGCTACAGAGT
TCTTGAAGTGGTGGCCTAACTACGGCTACACTAGAAGAACAGTATTTGGTATCTGCGCTCTGCTGAAGCC
AGTTACCTTCGGAAAAAGAGTTGGTAGCTCTTGATCCGGCAAACAAACCACCGCTGGTAGCGGTGGTTTT
TTTGTTTGCAAGCAGCAGATTACGCGCAGAAAAAAAGGATCTCAAGAAGATCCTTTGATCTTTTCTACGG
GGTCTGACGCTCAGTGGAACGAAAACTCACGTTAAGGGATTTTGGTCATGAGATTATCAAAAAGGATCTT
CACCTAGATCCTTTTAAATTAAAAATGAAGTTTTAAATCAATCTAAAGTATATATGAGTAAACTTGGTCT
GACAGTTACCAATGCTTAATCAGTGAGGCACCTATCTCAGCGATCTGTCTATTTCGTTCATCCATAGTTG
CCTGACTCCCCGTCGTGTAGATAACTACGATACGGGAGGGCTTACCATCTGGCCCCAGTGCTGCAATGAT
ACCGCGAGAACCACGCTCACCGGCTCCAGATTTATCAGCAATAAACCAGCCAGCCGGAAGGGCCGAGCGC
AGAAGTGGTCCTGCAACTTTATCCGCCTCCATCCAGTCTATTAATTGTTGCCGGGAAGCTAGAGTAAGTA
GTTCGCCAGTTAATAGTTTGCGCAACGTTGTTGCCATTGCTACAGGCATCGTGGTGTCACGCTCGTCGTT
TGGTATGGCTTCATTCAGCTCCGGTTCCCAACGATCAAGGCGAGTTACATGATCCCCCATGTTGTGCAAA
AAAGCGGTTAGCTCCTTCGGTCCTCCGATCGTTGTCAGAAGTAAGTTGGCCGCAGTGTTATCACTCATGG
TTATGGCAGCACTGCATAATTCTCTTACTGTCATGCCATCCGTAAGATGCTTTTCTGTGACTGGTGAGTA
CTCAACCAAGTCATTCTGAGAATAGTGTATGCGGCGACCGAGTTGCTCTTGCCCGGCGTCAATACGGGAT
AATACCGCGCCACATAGCAGAACTTTAAAAGTGCTCATCATTGGAAAACGTTCTTCGGGGCGAAAACTCT
CAAGGATCTTACCGCTGTTGAGATCCAGTTCGATGTAACCCACTCGTGCACCCAACTGATCTTCAGCATC
TTTTACTTTCACCAGCGTTTCTGGGTGAGCAAAAACAGGAAGGCAAAATGCCGCAAAAAAGGGAATAAGG
GCGACACGGAAATGTTGAATACTCATACTCTTCCTTTTTCAATATTATTGAAGCATTTATCAGGGTTATT
GTCTCATGAGCGGATACATATTTGAATGTAGCTCCGAATTTCTCGAGGGCTTGTCGACGACGGCGGTCTC
CGTCGTCAGGATCATGAATTCGACCCGCCTGCCACCATGACCGAGTACAAGCCCACGGTGCGCCTCGCCA
CCCGCGACGACGTCCCCCGGGCCGTACGCACCCTCGCCGCCGCGTTCGCCGACTACCCCGCCACGCGCCA
CACCGTCGACCCGGACCGCCACATCGAGCGGGTCACCGAGCTGCAAGAACTCTTCCTCACGCGCGTCGGG
CTCGACATCGGCAAGGTGTGGGTCGCGGACGACGGCGCCGCGGTGGCGGTCTGGACCACGCCGGAGAGCG
TCGAAGCGGGGGCGGTGTTCGCCGAGATCGGCCCGCGCATGGCCGAGTTGAGCGGTTCCCGGCTGGCCGC
GCAGCAACAGATGGAAGGCCTCCTGGCGCCGCACCGGCCCAAGGAGCCCGCGTGGTTCCTGGCCACCGTC
GGCGTCTCGCCCGACCACCAGGGCAAGGGTCTGGGCAGCGCCGTCGTGCTCCCCGGAGTGGAGGCGGCCG
AGCGCGCCGGGGTGCCCGCCTTCCTGGAGACATCCGCGCCCCGCAACCTCCCCTTCTACGAGCGGCTCGG
CTTCACCGTCACCGCCGACGTCGAGGTGCCCGAAGGACCGCGCACCTGGTGCATGACCCGCAAGCCCGGT
GCCTGATACGCGTGAATTCACTCCTCAGGTGCAGGCTGCCTATCAGAAGGTGGTGGCTGGTGTGGCCAAT
GCCCTGGCTCACAAATACCACTGAGATCTTTTTCCCTCTGCCAAAAATTATGGGGACATCATGAAGCCCC
TTGAGCATCTGACTTCTGGCTAATAAAGGAAATTTATTTTCATTGCAATAGTGTGTTGGAATTTTTTGTG
TCTCTCACTCGGAAGGACATATGGGAGGGCAAATCATTTAAAACATCAGAATGAGTATTTGGTTTAGAGT
TTGGCAACATATGCCCATATGCTGGCTGCCATGAACAAAGGTTGGCTATAAAGAGGTCATCAGTATATGA
AACAGCCCCCTGCTGTCCATTCCTTATTCCATAGAAAAGCCTTGACTTGAGGTTAGATTTTTTTTATATT
TTGTTTTGTGTTATTTTTTTCTTTAACATCCCTAAAATTTTCCTTACATGTTTTACTAGCCAGATTTTTC
CTCCTCTCCTGACTACTCCCAGTCATAGCTGTCCCTCTTCTCTTATGGAGATCCCTCGACCTGCAGCCCA
AGCTTGAATTCTCTAGAATTACCCTGTTATCCCTATGCTTGGTTTACCGAGCTCTTATTGGTTTTCAAAC
TTCATTGACTGTGCCCAACGCGCCTGGGAGCTCACGGGGACAGCCCCCCCCCAAAGCCCCCAGGGATGTA
ATTACGTCCCTCCCCCGCTAGGGGGCAGCAGCGAGCCGCCCGGGGCTCCGCTCCGGTCCGGCGCTCCCCC
CGCATCCCCGAGCCGGCAGCGTGCGGGGACAGCCCGGGCACGGGGAAGGTGGCACGGGATCGCTTTCCTC
TGAACGCTTCTCGCTGCTCTTTGAGCCTGCAGACACCTGGGGGGATACGGGGAAAAAGCTAGGCTGAAAG
ACCGGTTCTTAGAATGACACGCGCCTGGGAGCTCACGGGGACAGCCCCCCCCCAAAGCCCCCAGGGATGT
AATTACGTCCCTCCCCCGCTAGGGGGCAGCAGCGAGCCGCCCGGGGCTCCGCTCCGGTCCGGCGCTCCCC
CCGCATCCCCGAGCCGGCAGCGTGCGGGGACAGCCCGGGCACGGGGAAGGTGGCACGGGATCGCTTTCCT
CTGAACGCTTCTCGCTGCTCTTTGAGCCTGCAGACACCTGGGGGGATACGGGGAAAAAGCTAACTTCTGA
GACGACAACTTTGTATAGAAAAGTTGGCTCCGAATTCGCCCTTGACAGCAGAGATCCAGTTTGGTTAATT
AATTGGCTCCGGTGCCCGTCAGTGGGCAGAGCGCACATCGCCCACAGTCCCCGAGAAGTTGTGGGGAGGG
GTCGGCAATTGAACCGGTGCCTAGAGAAGGTGGCGCGGGGTAAACTGGGAAAGTGATGTCGTGTACTGGC
TCCGCCTTTTTCCCGAGGGTGGGGGAGAACCGTATATAAGTGCAGTAGTCGCCGTGAACGTTCTTTTTCG
CAACGGGTTTGCCGCCAGAACACAGGTAAGTGCCGTGTGTGGTTCCCGCGGGCCTGGCCTCTTTACGGGT
TATGGCCCTTGCGTGCCTTGAATTACTTCCACCTGGCTGCAGTACGTGATTCTTGATCCCGAGCTTCGGG
TTGGAAGTGGGTGGGAGAGTTCGAGGCCTTGCGCTTAAGGAGCCCCTTCGCCTCGTGCTTGAGTTGAGGC
CTGGCCTGGGCGCTGGGGCCGCCGCGTGCGAATCTGGTGGCACCTTCGCGCCTGTCTCGCTGCTTTCGAT
AAGTCTCTAGCCATTTAAAATTTTTGATGACCTGCTGCGACGCTTTTTTTCTGGCAAGATAGTCTTGTAA
ATGCGGGCCAAGATCTGCACACTGGTATTTCGGTTTTTGGGGCCGCGGGCGGCGACGGGGCCCGTGCGTC
CCAGCGCACATGTTCGGCGAGGCGGGGCCTGCGAGCGCGGCCACCGAGAATCGGACGGGGGTAGTCTCAA
GCTGGCCGGCCTGCTCTGGTGCCTGGCCTCGCGCCGCCGTGTATCGCCCCGCCCTGGGCGGCAAGGCTGG
CCCGGTCGGCACCAGTTGCGTGAGCGGAAAGATGGCCGCTTCCCGGCCCTGCTGCAGGGAGCTCAAAATG
GAGGACGCGGCGCTCGGGAGAGCGGGCGGGTGAGTCACCCACACAAAGGAAAAGGGCCTTTCCGTCCTCA
GCCGTCGCTTCATGTGACTCCACGGAGTACCGGGCGCCGTCCAGGCACCTCGATTAGTTCTCGAGCTTTT
GGAGTACGTCGTCTTTAGGTTGGGGGGAGGGGTTTTATGCGATGGAGTTTCCCCACACTGAGTGGGTGGA
GACTGAAGTTAGGCCAGCTTGGCACTTGATGTAATTCTCCTTGGAATTTGCCCTTTTTGAGTTTGGATCT
TGGTTCATTCTCAAGCCTCAGACAGTGGTTCAAAGTTTTTTTCTTCCATTTCAGGTGTCGTGAGAAGGGC
GAATTCGACCCAAGTTTGTACAAAAAAGCAGGCTGGATCCAGGTGCCACCATGGTGAGCGAGCTGATTAA
GGAGAACATGCACATGAAGCTGTACATGGAGGGCACCGTGAACAACCACCACTTCAAGTGCACATCCGAG
GGCGAAGGCAAGCCCTACGAGGGCACCCAGACCATGAGAATCAAGGCGGTCGAGGGCGGCCCTCTCCCCT
TCGCCTTCGACATCCTGGCTACCAGCTTCATGTACGGCAGCAAAACCTTCATCAACCACACCCAGGGCAT
CCCCGACTTCTTTAAGCAGTCCTTCCCCGAGGGCTTCACATGGGAGAGAGTCACCACATACGAAGATGGG
GGCGTGCTGACCGCTACCCAGGACACCAGCCTCCAGGACGGCTGCCTCATCTACAACGTCAAGATCAGAG
GGGTGAACTTCCCATCCAACGGCCCTGTGATGCAGAAGAAAACACTCGGCTGGGAGGCCTCCACCGAGAC
ACTGTACCCCGCTGACGGCGGCCTGGAAGGCAGAGCCGACATGGCCCTGAAGCTCGTGGGCGGGGGCCAC
CTGATCTGCAACCTTAAGACCACATACAGATCCAAGAAACCCGCTAAGAACCTCAAGATGCCCGGCGTCT
ACTATGTGGACAGGAGACTGGAAAGAATCAAGGAGGCCGACAAAGAGACATACGTCGAGCAGCACGAGGT
GGCTGTGGCCAGATACTGCGACCTCCCTAGCAAACTGGGGCACAAACTTAATTGAGAATTCTACCACCCA
GCTTTCTTGTACAAAGTGGTACGTCTCAAGACCAGAGGTCTCTGCTTTACATCGCTGAAATGCAAACCTG
CAAAACTTGAAATGCAAACCTGCAAAACTTGAAATGCAAACCTGCAAAACTTGAAATGCAAACCTGCAAA
ACTCAACCAGAAGAGACCTGTGCTTCACTCCTCAGGTGCAGGCTGCCTATCAGAAGGTGGTGGCTGGTGT
GGCCAATGCCCTGGCTCACAAATACCACTGAGATCTTTTTCCCTCTGCCAAAAATTATGGGGACATCATG
AAGCCCCTTGAGCATCTGACTTCTGGCTAATAAAGGAAATTTATTTTCATTGCAATAGTGTGTTGGAATT
TTTTGTGTCTCTCACTCGGAAGGACATATGGGAGGGCAAATCATTTAAAACATCAGAATGAGTATTTGGT
TTAGAGTTTGGCAACATATGCCCATATGCTGGCTGCCATGAACAAAGGTTGGCTATAAAGAGGTCATCAG
TATATGAAACAGCCCCCTGCTGTCCATTCCTTATTCCATAGAAAAGCCTTGACTTGAGGTTAGATTTTTT
TTATATTTTGTTTTGTGTTATTTTTTTCTTTAACATCCCTAAAATTTTCCTTACATGTTTTACTAGCCAG
ATTTTTCCTCCTCTCCTGACTACTCCCAGTCATAGCTGTCCCTCTTCTCTTATGGAGATCCCGAGCGGTG
CGTTTTTATGCTTGTAGTATTGTATAATGTTTTTAAGATCCAAGCTTCTGACCTCTTCTCTTCCTCCCAC
AGGGCCTCGAGACAATTGCATCGATGGTACCAGTGAAAGTCTGCAATGAATTCGAGTTGGCGCGCCTGTC
ATTCTAAATCTCTCTTTCAGCCTAAAGCTTTTTCCCCGTATCCCCCCAGGTGTCTGCAGGCTCAAAGAGC
AGCGAGAAGCGTTCAGAGGAAAGCGATCCCGTGCCACCTTCCCCGTGCCCGGGCTGTCCCCGCACGCTGC
CGGCTCGGGGATGCGGGGGGAGCGCCGGACCGGAGCGGAGCCCCGGGCGGCTCGCTGCTGCCCCCTAGCG
GGGGAGGGACGTAATTACATCCCTGGGGGCTTTGGGAGGGGGCTGTCCCCGTGAGCTCCCAGGCGCGCCT
GTCATTCTAAATCTCTCTTTCAGCCTAAAGCTTTTTCCCCGTATCCCCCCAGGTGTCTGCAGGCTCAAAG
AGCAGCGAGAAGCGTTCAGAGGAAAGCGATCCCGTGCCACCTTCCCCGTGCCCGGGCTGTCCCCGCACGC
TGCCGGCTCGGGGATGCGGGGGGAGCGCCGGACCGGAGCGGAGCCCCGGGCGGCTCGCTGCTGCCCCCTA
GCGGGGGAGGGACGTAATTACATCCCTGGGGGCTTTGGGGGGGGGCTGTCCCCGTGAGCTCCCAGGCGCG
CCAACTCGGTACCGTATCGATGTCGACGTTAACGCTAGTGATATCAACTTTGTATAGAAAAGTTGGCTCC
GAATTCGCCCTTGACAGCAGAGATCCAGTTTGGTTAATTAATTGGCTCCGGTGCCCGTCAGTGGGCAGAG
CGCACATCGCCCACAGTCCCCGAGAAGTTGTGGGGAGGGGTCGGCAATTGAACCGGTGCCTAGAGAAGGT
GGCGCGGGGTAAACTGGGAAAGTGATGTCGTGTACTGGCTCCGCCTTTTTCCCGAGGGTGGGGGAGAACC
GTATATAAGTGCAGTAGTCGCCGTGAACGTTCTTTTTCGCAACGGGTTTGCCGCCAGAACACAGGTAAGT
GCCGTGTGTGGTTCCCGCGGGCCTGGCCTCTTTACGGGTTATGGCCCTTGCGTGCCTTGAATTACTTCCA
CCTGGCTGCAGTACGTGATTCTTGATCCCGAGCTTCGGGTTGGAAGTGGGTGGGAGAGTTCGAGGCCTTG
CGCTTAAGGAGCCCCTTCGCCTCGTGCTTGAGTTGAGGCCTGGCCTGGGCGCTGGGGCCGCCGCGTGCGA
ATCTGGTGGCACCTTCGCGCCTGTCTCGCTGCTTTCGATAAGTCTCTAGCCATTTAAAATTTTTGATGAC
CTGCTGCGACGCTTTTTTTCTGGCAAGATAGTCTTGTAAATGCGGGCCAAGATCTGCACACTGGTATTTC
GGTTTTTGGGGCCGCGGGCGGCGACGGGGCCCGTGCGTCCCAGCGCACATGTTCGGCGAGGCGGGGCCTG
CGAGCGCGGCCACCGAGAATCGGACGGGGGTAGTCTCAAGCTGGCCGGCCTGCTCTGGTGCCTGGCCTCG
CGCCGCCGTGTATCGCCCCGCCCTGGGCGGCAAGGCTGGCCCGGTCGGCACCAGTTGCGTGAGCGGAAAG
ATGGCCGCTTCCCGGCCCTGCTGCAGGGAGCTCAAAATGGAGGACGCGGCGCTCGGGAGAGCGGGCGGGT
GAGTCACCCACACAAAGGAAAAGGGCCTTTCCGTCCTCAGCCGTCGCTTCATGTGACTCCACGGAGTACC
GGGCGCCGTCCAGGCACCTCGATTAGTTCTCGAGCTTTTGGAGTACGTCGTCTTTAGGTTGGGGGGAGGG
GTTTTATGCGATGGAGTTTCCCCACACTGAGTGGGTGGAGACTGAAGTTAGGCCAGCTTGGCACTTGATG
TAATTCTCCTTGGAATTTGCCCTTTTTGAGTTTGGATCTTGGTTCATTCTCAAGCCTCAGACAGTGGTTC
AAAGTTTTTTTCTTCCATTTCAGGTGTCGTGAGAAGGGCGAATTCGACCCAAGTTTGTACAAAAAAGCAG
GCTCGCCACCATGGTGAGCAAGGGCGAGGAGCTGTTCACCGGGGTGGTGCCCATCCTGGTCGAGCTGGAC
GGCGACGTAAACGGCCACAAGTTCAGCGTGAGGGGCGAGGGCGAGGGCGATGCCACCAACGGCAAGCTGA
CCCTGAAGTTCATCTGCACCACCGGCAAGCTGCCCGTGCCCTGGCCCACCCTCGTGACCACCCTGAGCCA
CGGCGTGCAGTGCTTCGCCCGCTACCCCGACCACATGAAGCAGCACGACTTCTTCAAGTCCGCCATGCCC
GAAGGCTACGTCCAGGAGCGCACCATCTTCTTCAAGGACGACGGCACCTACAAGACCCGCGCCGAGGTGA
AGTTCGAGGGCGACACCCTAGTGAACCGCATCGAGCTGAAGGGCGTCGACTTCAAGGAGGACGGCAACAT
CCTGGGGCACAAGCTGGAGTACAACTTCAACAGCCACAACATCTATATCATGGCCGTCAAGCAGAAGAAC
GGCATCAAGGTGAACTTCAAGATCCGCCACAACGTGGAGGACGGCAGCGTGCAGCTCGCCGACCACTACC
AGCAGAACACCCCCATCGGCGACGGCCCCGTGCTGCTGCCCGACAGCCACTACCTGAGCACCCAGTCCGT
GCTGAGCAAAGACCCCAACGAGAAGCGCGATCACATGGTCCTGCTGGAGTTCCGCACCGCCGCCGGGATC
ACTCTCGGCATGGACGAGCTGTACAAGTAATACCACCCAGCTTTCTTGTACAAAGTGGTACGCGTGAATT
CACTCCTCAGGTGCAGGCTGCCTATCAGAAGGTGGTGGCTGGTGTGGCCAATGCCCTGGCTCACAAATAC
CACTGAGATCTTTTTCCCTCTGCCAAAAATTATGGGGACATCATGAAGCCCCTTGAGCATCTGACTTCTG
GCTAATAAAGGAAATTTATTTTCATTGCAATAGTGTGTTGGAATTTTTTGTGTCTCTCACTCGGAAGGAC
ATATGGGAGGGCAAATCATTTAAAACATCAGAATGAGTATTTGGTTTAGAGTTTGGCAACATATGCCCAT
ATGCTGGCTGCCATGAACAAAGGTTGGCTATAAAGAGGTCATCAGTATATGAAACAGCCCCCTGCTGTCC
ATTCCTTATTCCATAGAAAAGCCTTGACTTGAGGTTAGATTTTTTTTATATTTTGTTTTGTGTTATTTTT
TTCTTTAACATCCCTAAAATTTTCCTTACATGTTTTACTAGCCAGATTTTTCCTCCTCTCCTGACTACTC
CCAGTCATAGCTGTCCCTCTTCTCTTATGGAGATCCCTCGACCTGCAGCCCAAGCTTGGCGTAATCATGG
TCATAGCTGTTTCCTGTGTGAAATTGTTATCCGCTCACAATTCCACACAACATACGAGCCGGAAGCATAA
AGTGTAAAGCCTGGGGTGCCTAATGAGTGAGCTAACTCACATTAATTGCGTTGCGCTCACTGCCCGCTTT
CCAGTCGGGAAACCTGTCGTGCCAGCGGATCGACAGTACTAAGCTTGGTCTAATACCCAATCTCTCGTCT
TATCCAGATGTTTTATACGCCTCTGGCCCGTGTCTCAAAATCTCTGATGTTACATTGCACAAGATAAAAT
AATATCATCATGAACAATAAAACTGTCTGCTTACATAAACAGTAATACAAGGGGTGTTATGAGCCATATT
CAACGGGAAACGTCGAGGCCGCGATTAAATTCCAACATGGATGCTGATTTATATGGGTATAAATGGGCTC
GCGATAATGTCGGGCAATCAGGTGCGACAATCTATCGCTTGTATGGGAAGCCCGATGCGCCAGAGTTGTT
TCTGAAACATGGCAAAGGTAGCGTTGCCAATGATGTTACAGATGAGATGGTCAGACTAAACTGGCTGACG
GAATTTATGCCTCTTCCGACCATCAAGCATTTTATCCGTACTCCTGATGATGCATGGTTACTCACCACTG
CGATCCCCGGAAAAACAGCATTCCAGGTATTAGAAGAATATCCTGATTCAGGTGAAAATATTGTTGATGC
GCTGGCAGTGTTCCTGCGCCGGTTGCATTCGATTCCTGTTTGTAATTGTCCTTTTAACAGCGATCGCGTA
TTTCGTCTCGCTCAGGCGCAATCACGAATGAATAACGGTTTGGTTGATGCGAGTGATTTTGATGACGAGC
GTAATGGCTGGCCTGTTGAACAAGTCTGGAAAGAAATGCATAAACTTTTGCCATTCTCACCGGATTCAGT
CGTCACTCATGGTGATTTCTCACTTGATAACCTTATTTTTGACGAGGGGAAATTAATAGGTTGTATTGAT
GTTGGACGAGTCGGAATCGCAGACCGATACCAGGATCTTGCCATCCTATGGAACTGCCTCGGTGAGTTTT
CTCCTTCATTACAGAAACGGCTTTTTCAAAAATATGGTATTGATAATCCTGATATGAATAAATTGCAGTT
TCATTTGATGCTCGATGAGTTTTTCTAATCAGAATTGGTTAATTGGTTGTAACACTGGCAGAGCATTACG
CTGACTTGACGGGACGGCGCAAGCTCATGACCAAAATCCCTTAACGTGAGTTACGCGTCGTTCCACTGAG
CGTCAGAGGTATCACTAGTATTACAGAGGTAAGTTATAACAGTCGCCTAACCC
Features (pLannotate 1.2.2; 28 found; start..end, strand, type, name):
     87..675     -  rep_origin     ori: high-copy-number ColE1/pMB1/pBR322/pUC origin of replication
    846..1706    -  CDS            AmpR: β-lactamase; bla; confers resistance to ampicillin, carbenicillin, and related antibiotics
   1707..1778    -  promoter       AmpR promoter: bla
   1857..2456    +  CDS            PuroR: puromycin N-acetyltransferase; pac from Streptomyces alboniger; confers resistance to puromycin
   2461..2541    +  CDS            HBB (fragment): HBB_PONPY - Experimental evidence at transcript level: Swiss-Prot protein existence level 2. Involved in oxygen transport from the lung to the various peripheral tissues. From Pongo pygmaeus (Bornean orangutan).
   2612..2667    +  polyA_signal   β-globin poly(A) signal: rabbit β-globin polyadenylation signal (Gil and Proudfoot, 1987)
   3646..3666    +  protein_bind   attB4: mutant version of attB; core recombination site for the Gateway® BP reaction BP Clonase™
   3734..3945    +  promoter       EF-1α core promoter: core promoter for human elongation factor EF-1α
   3946..4884    +  intron         EF-1α intron A: intron upstream of the start codon of human EF-1α
   4911..4931    +  protein_bind   attB1: mutant version of attB; core recombination site for the Gateway® BP reaction BP Clonase™
   4951..5646    +  CDS            mKate2: mKate2 is a basic (constitutively fluorescent) red fluorescent protein published in 2009, derived from Entacmaea quadricolor. It is reported to be a rapidly-maturing monomer with moderate acid sensitivity.
   5666..5690    -  protein_bind   attB2: mutant version of attB; recombination site for the Gateway® BP reaction BP Clonase™
   5834..5908    +  CDS            HBB (fragment): HBB_PONPY - Experimental evidence at transcript level: Swiss-Prot protein existence level 2. Involved in oxygen transport from the lung to the various peripheral tissues. From Pongo pygmaeus (Bornean orangutan).
   5979..6034    +  polyA_signal   β-globin poly(A) signal: rabbit β-globin polyadenylation signal (Gil and Proudfoot, 1987)
   6418..6443    +  misc_feature   SA: splice acceptor site
   7115..7135    +  protein_bind   attB4: mutant version of attB; core recombination site for the Gateway® BP reaction BP Clonase™
   7203..7414    +  promoter       EF-1α core promoter: core promoter for human elongation factor EF-1α
   7415..8353    +  intron         EF-1α intron A: intron upstream of the start codon of human EF-1α
   8380..8400    +  protein_bind   attB1: mutant version of attB; core recombination site for the Gateway® BP reaction BP Clonase™
   8411..9127    +  CDS            EBFP2: EBFP2 is a basic (constitutively fluorescent) blue fluorescent protein published in 2007, derived from Aequorea victoria. It is reported to be a rapidly-maturing monomer with moderate acid sensitivity.
   9135..9159    -  protein_bind   attB2: mutant version of attB; recombination site for the Gateway® BP reaction BP Clonase™
   9163..9243    +  CDS            HBB (fragment): HBB_PONPY - Experimental evidence at transcript level: Swiss-Prot protein existence level 2. Involved in oxygen transport from the lung to the various peripheral tissues. From Pongo pygmaeus (Bornean orangutan).
   9314..9369    +  polyA_signal   β-globin poly(A) signal: rabbit β-globin polyadenylation signal (Gil and Proudfoot, 1987)
   9752..9774    -  protein_bind   lac operator (fragment): The lac repressor binds to the lac operator to inhibit transcription in E. coli. This inhibition can be relieved by adding lactose or isopropyl-β-D-thiogalactopyranoside (IPTG). lac repressor encoded by lacI
   9778..9808    -  promoter       lac promoter: promoter for the E. coli lac operon
   9823..9844    -  protein_bind   CAP binding site: CAP binding activates transcription in the presence of cAMP. E. coli catabolite activator protein
   9857..9896    -  CDS            lacI (fragment): lac repressor; lacI; The lac repressor binds to the lac operator to inhibit transcription in E. coli. This inhibition can be relieved by adding lactose or isopropyl-β-D-thiogalactopyranoside (IPTG).
  10069..10878   +  CDS            KanR: aminoglycoside phosphotransferase; aph(3')-Ia; confers resistance to kanamycin in bacteria or G418 (Geneticin®) in eukaryotes
