[The description below was written by a language model from this plasmid's Addgene catalogue record and pLannotate feature annotations shown in this document.]
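Description:
LSB-hsa-miR-19b-2-5p is a mammalian expression plasmid of about 11 kb, built on the Low Sensor Backbone (LSB) and used in synthetic biology as a fluorescent reporter of microRNA activity. It replicates in E. coli from a high-copy ColE1/pUC-type origin and carries both an ampicillin resistance gene (β-lactamase with its own promoter) and a kanamycin resistance gene (aph(3')-Ia), and the record lists both antibiotics for selection. A remnant of the lac promoter/operator region is also present.

The payload consists of two parallel transcription units of matching design. Each has an EF-1α core promoter with EF-1α intron A, a fluorescent protein coding sequence flanked by Gateway attB scars (attB4, attB1, attB2), and a rabbit β-globin polyadenylation region. The first unit expresses the red protein mKate2. According to the catalogue entry, it carries a target site for human miR-19b-2-5p in its 3' UTR, although that site is not annotated in the feature table. The second unit expresses the blue protein EBFP2 without the target and serves as an internal reference. When the miRNA is active in a transfected cell, mKate2 output falls relative to EBFP2, so the red-to-blue ratio measures miRNA-mediated repression independently of plasmid dose.

A puromycin N-acetyltransferase gene with a third β-globin poly(A) signal allows puromycin selection in mammalian cells, but no promoter is annotated for it. The depositor notes that the repeated poly(A) elements make the plasmid inherently unstable. The depositor also reports that the physical plasmid differs from the deposited sequence by short insertions flanking the puromycin gene, which do not affect selection.
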