Addgene plasmid #103326: LSB-hsa-miR-19b-2-5p
Purpose: Used to sense miRNA activity using fluorescence based tools. hsa-miR-19b-2-5p target in 3' UTR of of mKate. miRNA activity can be measured by the repression of mKate2 relative to EBFP2 fluorescent proteins . Plasmid is inherently unstable; please see Depositor Comments
Depositing lab: Ron Weiss. Depositing organization: Massachusetts Institute of Technology. Publication: A mixed antagonistic/synergistic miRNA repression model enables accurate predictions of multi-input miRNA sensor activity. Gam JJ, Babb J, Weiss R. Nat Commun. 2018 Jun 22;9(1):2430. doi: 10.1038/s41467-018-04575-0. PubMed 29934631.
Backbone
  Vector backbone: Low Sensor Backbone (LSB)
  Vector type: Mammalian Expression, Synthetic Biology
Growth in bacteria
  Bacterial resistance: Ampicillin and Kanamycin, 100 & 50 μg/mL
  Growth temperature: 30°C
  Growth strain: NEB Stable
  Copy number: High Copy
Gene/Insert
  Gene/Insert name: hsa-miR-19b-2-5p target
  Species: H. sapiens (human)
  Entrez Gene: MIR19B2 (a.k.a. MIRN19B2, miR-19b-2)
  Promoter: EF-1a
  Cloning method: Gibson Cloning
Terms and licenses: Academic/Nonprofit Terms; Industry Terms: Not Available to Industry
Depositor comments: Please note that this plasmid is inherently unstable due to a repeating poly A element. We recommend performing a diagnostic digest on multiple colonies upon receipt. The depositors would like to note the presence of several discrepancies between the depositor sequence and physical plasmid sequence. In particular, the sequences upstream and downstream of the puromycin coding region have 10 bp insertions which do not affect the ability to perform puromycin selection. The sequences for those regions within the physical plasmids are as follows: Upstream of Puro: GAATTCGACCGCCTGTCTCAAGGTGCCACC; Downstream of Puro: GCTTTGAGACTACGCGTGAATTCACTCCTC.
How to cite: LSB-hsa-miR-19b-2-5p was a gift from Ron Weiss (Addgene plasmid # 103326 ; http://n2t.net/addgene:103326 ; RRID:Addgene_103326)
