>Addgene plasmid #103326 | LSB-hsa-miR-19b-2-5p | depositor partial sequence | sequence record 195702 | hsa-miR-19b-2-5p target
TGAAATGCAAACCTGCAAAACT
