>Addgene plasmid #103326 | LSB-hsa-miR-19b-2-5p | addgene partial sequence | sequence record 270617 | mKate2-F 5'-ACCCGCTAAGAACCTCAAGA-3'
AATCAAGGAGGCCGACAAAGAGACATACGTCGAGCAGCACGAGGTGGCTGTGGCCAGATACTGCGACCTC
CCTAGCAAACTGGGGCACAAACTTAATTGAGAATTCTACCACCCAGCTTTCTTGTACAAAGTGGTACGTC
TCAAGACCAGAGGTCTCTGCTTTACATCGCTGAAATGCAAACCTGCAAAACTTGAAATGCAAACCTGCAA
AACTTGAAATGCAAACCTGCAAAACTTGAAATGCAAACCTGCAAAACTCAACCAGAAGAGACCTGTGCTT
CACTCCTCAGGTGCAGGCTGCCTATCAGAAGGTGGTGGCTGGTGTGGCCAATGCCCTGGCTCACAAATAC
CACTGAGATCTTTTTCCCTCTGCCAAAAATTATGGGGACATCATGAAGCCCCTTGAGCATCTGACTTCTG
GCTAATAAAGGAAATTTATTTTCATTGCAATAGTGTGTTGGAATTTTTTGTGTCTCTCACTCGGAAGGAC
ATATGGGAGGGCAAATCATTTAAAACATCAGAATGAGTATTTGGTTTAGAGTTTGGCAACATATGCCCAT
ATGCTGGCTGCCATGAACAAAGGTTGGCTATAAAGAGGTCATCAGTATATGAAACAGCCCCCTGCTGTCC
ATTCCTTATTCCATAGAAAAGCCTTGACTTGAGGTTAGATTTTTTTT
